Addgene plasmid #80939: pSMVP-Cas9C
Purpose: Plasmid that expresses Cas9C in mammalian cells.
Depositing lab: George Church. Depositing organization: Harvard University. Publication: A multifunctional AAV-CRISPR-Cas9 and its host response. Chew WL, Tabebordbar M, Cheng JK, Mali P, Wu EY, Ng AH, Zhu K, Wagers AJ, Church GM. Nat Methods. 2016 Sep 5. doi: 10.1038/nmeth.3993. PubMed 27595405.
Backbone
  Vector backbone: pMAX
  Backbone manufacturer: Lonza
  Backbone size w/o insert (bp): 2900
  Total vector size (bp): 5067
  Vector type: Mammalian Expression, CRISPR, Synthetic Biology
Growth in bacteria
  Bacterial resistance: Kanamycin, 50 μg/mL
  Growth temperature: 37°C
  Growth strain: NEB Stable
  Copy number: Unknown
Gene/Insert
  Gene/Insert name: Cas9C (alt name: Split-Cas9 C-terminal half)
  Species: Synthetic
Terms and licenses: Academic/Nonprofit Terms; Industry Terms: Not Available to Industry
How to cite: pSMVP-Cas9C was a gift from George Church (Addgene plasmid # 80939 ; http://n2t.net/addgene:80939 ; RRID:Addgene_80939)
