[The description below was written by a language model from this plasmid's Addgene catalogue record and pLannotate feature annotations shown in this document.]
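Description:
pSMVP-Cas9C is a 5,067 bp mammalian expression plasmid built on the pMAX backbone (Lonza) that expresses the C-terminal half of a split Cas9. It is propagated in E. coli through a high-copy ColE1/pUC-type origin and selected with kanamycin via the Tn5-derived NeoR/KanR aminoglycoside phosphotransferase gene. Short AmpR and SV40 promoter fragments lie next to that gene and probably drive its expression. The same marker can in principle confer G418 resistance in mammalian cells, although the record does not say it is used that way.

The expression cassette consists of the human CMV immediate-early enhancer and promoter followed by a chimeric β-globin/immunoglobulin intron, which generally improves transcript processing and expression. Downstream is an open reading frame of about 2.1 kb. It begins with a segment that matches Synechocystis DnaB and continues directly into a large fragment of Streptococcus pyogenes Cas9. The DnaB match most likely reflects a split-intein half, since DnaB-family proteins host inteins. An intein fused to Cas9C would allow protein trans-splicing with a matching N-terminal Cas9 half expressed from a partner construct, restoring the full-length nuclease. The record does not explicitly name the intein, so this reading is an inference. The cassette ends with an SV40 polyadenylation signal. The annotated large T antigen fragment beside it is probably just flanking SV40 sequence carried along with that signal.

The plasmid carries no guide RNA cassette and no viral ITRs in the annotated features. It therefore appears suited to transfection-based expression and testing of the Cas9 C-terminal half in mammalian cells, in the context of split-Cas9 systems designed to fit size-limited AAV delivery.
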