Features (pLannotate 1.2.2; 11 found; start..end, strand, type, name):
      1..27      -  promoter       AmpR promoter (fragment): bla
     34..129     +  promoter       SV40 promoter (fragment): SV40 enhancer and early promoter
    291..668     +  enhancer       CMV enhancer: human cytomegalovirus immediate early enhancer
    670..869     +  promoter       CMV promoter: human cytomegalovirus (CMV) immediate early promoter
    964..1096    +  intron         chimeric intron: chimera between introns from human β-globin and immunoglobulin heavy chain genes
   1114..1305    +  CDS            dnaB (fragment): DNAB_SYNY3 - Experimental evidence at protein level: Swiss-Prot protein existence level 1. Participates in initiation and elongation during chromosome replication; it exhibits DNA-dependent ATPase activity. From Synechocystis sp. (strain PCC 6803 / Kazusa).
   1288..3252    +  CDS            Cas9 (fragment): Cas9 (Csn1) endonuclease from the Streptococcus pyogenes Type II CRISPR/Cas system generates RNA-guided double strand breaks in DNA
   3325..3406    -  polyA_signal   SV40 poly(A) signal: SV40 polyadenylation signal
   3429..3497    -  CDS            large T antigen (fragment): large T antigen from SV40 (simian virus 40)
   3604..4192    -  rep_origin     ori: high-copy-number ColE1/pMB1/pBR322/pUC origin of replication
   4273..5067    -  CDS            NeoR/KanR: aminoglycoside phosphotransferase from Tn5; aph(3')-II (or nptII); confers resistance to neomycin, kanamycin, and G418 (Geneticin®)
>Addgene plasmid #80939 | pSMVP-Cas9C | depositor full sequence | sequence record 155834 | Full sequence
AATATTATTGAAGCATTTATCAGGGTTCGTCTCGCTGTGGAATGTGTGTCAGTTAGGGTGTGGAAAGTCC
CCAGGCTCCCCAGCAGGCAGAAGTATGCAAAGCATGCATCTCAATTAGTCAGCAACCAGTCCCGGTCTCC
TCCCATGCATGTCAATATTGGCCATTAGCCATATTATTCATTGGTTATATAGCATAAATCAATATTGGCT
ATTGGCCATTGCATACGTTGTATCTATATCATAATATGTACATTTATATTGGCTCATGTCCAATATGACC
GCCATGTTGGCATTGATTATTGACTAGTTATTAATAGTAATCAATTACGGGGTCATTAGTTCATAGCCCA
TATATGGAGTTCCGCGTTACATAACTTACGGTAAATGGCCCGCCTGGCTGACCGCCCAACGACCCCCGCC
CATTGACGTCAATAATGACGTATGTTCCCATAGTAACGCCAATAGGGACTTTCCATTGACGTCAATGGGT
GGAGTATTTACGGTAAACTGCCCACTTGGCAGTACATCAAGTGTATCATATGCCAAGTCCGCCCCCTATT
GACGTCAATGACGGTAAATGGCCCGCCTGGCATTATGCCCAGTACATGACCTTACGGGACTTTCCTACTT
GGCAGTACATCTACGTATTAGTCATCGCTATTACCATGGTGATGCGGTTTTGGCAGTACACCAATGGGCG
TGGATAGCGGTTTGACTCACGGGGATTTCCAAGTCTCCACCCCATTGACGTCAATGGGAGTTTGTTTTGG
CACCAAAATCAACGGGACTTTCCAAAATGTCGTAATAACCCCGCCCCGTTGACGCAAATGGGCGGTAGGC
GTGTACGGTGGGAGGTCTATATAAGCAGAGGTCGTTTAGTGAACCGTCAGATCACTAGTAGCTTTATTGC
GGTAGTTTATCACAGTTAAATTGCTAACGCAGTCAGTGCTCGACTGATCACAGGTAAGTATCAAGGTTAC
AAGACAGGTTTAAGGAGGCCAATAGAAACTGGGCTTGTCGAGACAGAGAAGATTCTTGCGTTTCTGATAG
GCACCTATTGGTCTTACTGACATCCACTTTGCCTTTCTCTCCACAGGGGTACCGAAGCCGCTAGCGCTAC
CGGTCGCCACCATGGCGGCGGCGTGCCCGGAACTGCGTCAGCTGGCGCAGAGCGATGTGTATTGGGATCC
GATTGTGAGCATTGAACCGGATGGCGTGGAAGAAGTGTTTGATCTGACCGTGCCGGGCCCGCATAACTTT
GTGGCGAACGATATTATTGCGCATAACTCTGGCCAGGGGGACAGTCTTCACGAGCACATCGCTAATCTTG
CAGGTAGCCCAGCTATCAAAAAGGGAATACTGCAGACCGTTAAGGTCGTGGATGAACTCGTCAAAGTAAT
GGGAAGGCATAAGCCCGAGAATATCGTTATCGAGATGGCCCGAGAGAACCAAACTACCCAGAAGGGACAG
AAGAACAGTAGGGAAAGGATGAAGAGGATTGAAGAGGGTATAAAAGAACTGGGGTCCCAAATCCTTAAGG
AACACCCAGTTGAAAACACCCAGCTTCAGAATGAGAAGCTCTACCTGTACTACCTGCAGAACGGCAGGGA
CATGTACGTGGATCAGGAACTGGACATCAATCGGCTCTCCGACTACGACGTGGATCATATCGTGCCCCAG
TCTTTTCTCAAAGATGATTCTATTGATAATAAAGTGTTGACAAGATCCGATAAAAATAGAGGGAAGAGTG
ATAACGTCCCCTCAGAAGAAGTTGTCAAGAAAATGAAAAATTATTGGCGGCAGCTGCTGAACGCCAAACT
GATCACACAACGGAAGTTCGATAATCTGACTAAGGCTGAACGAGGTGGCCTGTCTGAGTTGGATAAAGCC
GGCTTCATCAAAAGGCAGCTTGTTGAGACACGCCAGATCACCAAGCACGTGGCCCAAATTCTCGATTCAC
GCATGAACACCAAGTACGATGAAAATGACAAACTGATTCGAGAGGTGAAAGTTATTACTCTGAAGTCTAA
GCTGGTCTCAGATTTCAGAAAGGACTTTCAGTTTTATAAGGTGAGAGAGATCAACAATTACCACCATGCG
CATGATGCCTACCTGAATGCAGTGGTAGGCACTGCACTTATCAAAAAATATCCCAAGCTTGAATCTGAAT
TTGTTTACGGAGACTATAAAGTGTACGATGTTAGGAAAATGATCGCAAAGTCTGAGCAGGAAATAGGCAA
GGCCACCGCTAAGTACTTCTTTTACAGCAATATTATGAATTTTTTCAAGACCGAGATTACACTGGCCAAT
GGAGAGATTCGGAAGCGACCACTTATCGAAACAAACGGAGAAACAGGAGAAATCGTGTGGGACAAGGGTA
GGGATTTCGCGACAGTCCGGAAGGTCCTGTCCATGCCGCAGGTGAACATCGTTAAAAAGACCGAAGTACA
GACCGGAGGCTTCTCCAAGGAAAGTATCCTCCCGAAAAGGAACAGCGACAAGCTGATCGCACGCAAAAAA
GATTGGGACCCCAAGAAATACGGCGGATTCGATTCTCCTACAGTCGCTTACAGTGTACTGGTTGTGGCCA
AAGTGGAGAAAGGGAAGTCTAAAAAACTCAAAAGCGTCAAGGAACTGCTGGGCATCACAATCATGGAGCG
ATCAAGCTTCGAAAAAAACCCCATCGACTTTCTCGAGGCGAAAGGATATAAAGAGGTCAAAAAAGACCTC
ATCATTAAGCTTCCCAAGTACTCTCTCTTTGAGCTTGAAAACGGCCGGAAACGAATGCTCGCTAGTGCGG
GCGAGCTGCAGAAAGGTAACGAGCTGGCACTGCCCTCTAAATACGTTAATTTCTTGTATCTGGCCAGCCA
CTATGAAAAGCTCAAAGGGTCTCCCGAAGATAATGAGCAGAAGCAGCTGTTCGTGGAACAACACAAACAC
TACCTTGATGAGATCATCGAGCAAATAAGCGAATTCTCCAAAAGAGTGATCCTCGCCGACGCTAACCTCG
ATAAGGTGCTTTCTGCTTACAATAAGCACAGGGATAAGCCCATCAGGGAGCAGGCAGAAAACATTATCCA
CTTGTTTACTCTGACCAACTTGGGCGCGCCTGCAGCCTTCAAGTACTTCGACACCACCATAGACAGAAAG
CGGTACACCTCTACAAAGGAGGTCCTGGACGCCACACTGATTCATCAGTCAATTACGGGGCTCTATGAAA
CAAGAATCGACCTCTCTCAGCTCGGTGGAGACAGCAGGGCTGACCCCAAGAAGAAGAGGAAGGTGTCTCG
AGCTCGATGAGTTTGGACAAACCACAACTAGAATGCAGTGAAAAAAATGCTTTATTTGTGAAATTTGTGA
TGCTATTGCTTTATTTGTAACCATTATAAGCTGCAATAAACAAGTTAACAACAACAATTGCATTCATTTT
ATGTTTCAGGTTCAGGGGGAGGTGTGGGAGGTTTTTTAAAGCAAGTAAAACCTCTACAAATGTGGTACTT
AAGAGGGGGAGACCAAAGGGCGAGACGTTAAGGCCTCACGTGACATGTGAGCAAAAGGCCAGCAAAAGGC
CAGGAACCGTAAAAAGGCCGCGTTGCTGGCGTTTTTCCATAGGCTCCGCCCCCCTGACGAGCATCACAAA
AATCGACGCTCAAGTCAGAGGTGGCGAAACCCGACAGGACTATAAAGATACCAGGCGTTTCCCCCTGGAA
GCTCCCTCGTGCGCTCTCCTGTTCCGACCCTGCCGCTTACGGGATACCTGTCCGCCTTTCTCCCTTCGGG
AAGCGTGGCGCTTTCTCATAGCTCACGCTGTAGGTATCTCAGTTCGGTGTAGGTCGTTCGCTCCAAGCTG
GGCTGTGTGCACGAACCCCCCGTTCAGCCCGACCGCTGCGCCTTATCCGGTAACTATCGTCTTGAGTCCA
ACCCGGTAAGACACGACTTATCGCCACTGGCAGCAGCCACTGGTAACAGGATTAGCAGAGCGAGGTATGT
AGGCGGTGCTACAGAGTTCTTGAAGTGGTGGCCTAACTACGGCTACACTAGAAGAACAGTATTTGGTATC
TGCGCTCTGCTGAAGCCAGTTACCTTCGGAAAAAGAGTTGGTAGCTCTTGATCCGGCAAACAAACCACCG
CTGGTAGCGGTGGTTTTTTTGTTTGCAAGCAGCAGATTACGCGCAGAAAAAAAGGATCTCAAGAAGATCC
TTTGATCTTTTCTACGGGGTCTGACGCTCAGTGGAACGAAAACTCACGTTAAGGGATTTTGGTCATGCCG
TCTCAGAAGAACTCGTCAAGAAGGCGATAGAAGGCGATGCGCTGCGAATCGGGAGCGGCGATACCGTAAA
GCACGAGGAAGCGGTCAGCCCATTCGCCGCCAAGCTCTTCAGCAATATCACGGGTAGCCAACGCTATGTC
CTGATAGCGGTCCGCCACACCCAGCCGGCCACAGTCGATGAATCCAGAAAAGCGGCCATTTTCCACCATG
ATATTCGGCAAGCAGGCATCGCCATGGGTCACGACGAGATCCTCGCCGTCGGGCATGCTCGCCTTGAGCC
TGGCGAACAGTTCGGCTGGCGCGAGCCCCTGATGCTCTTCGTCCAGATCATCCTGATCGACAAGACCGGC
TTCCATCCGAGTACGTGCTCGCTCGATGCGATGTTTCGCTTGGTGGTCGAATGGGCAGGTAGCCGGATCA
AGCGTATGCAGCCGCCGCATTGCATCAGCCATGATGGATACTTTCTCGGCAGGAGCAAGGTGAGATGACA
GGAGATCCTGCCCCGGCACTTCGCCCAATAGCAGCCAGTCCCTTCCCGCTTCAGTGACAACGTCGAGCAC
AGCTGCGCAAGGAACGCCCGTCGTGGCCAGCCACGATAGCCGCGCTGCCTCGTCTTGCAGTTCATTCAGG
GCACCGGACAGGTCGGTCTTGACAAAAAGAACCGGGCGCCCCTGCGCTGACAGCCGGAACACGGCGGCAT
CAGAGCAGCCGATTGTCTGTTGTGCCCAGTCATAGCCGAATAGCCTCTCCACCCAAGCGGCCGGAGAACC
TGCGTGCAATCCATCTTGTTCAATCAT
