>Addgene plasmid #80939 | pSMVP-Cas9C | addgene partial sequence | sequence record 158706 | chim-int-F 5'-TCTTACTGACATCCACTTTGCC-3'
AGCCGCTAGCGCTACCGGTCGCCACCATGGCGGCGGCGTGCCCGGAACTGCGTCAGCTGGCGCAGAGCGA
TGTGTATTGGGATCCGATTGTGAGCATTGAACCGGATGGCGTGGAAGAAGTGTTTGATCTGACCGTGCCG
GGCCCGCATAACTTTGTGGCGAACGATATTATTGCGCATAACTCTGGCCAGGGGGACAGTCTTCACGAGC
ACATCGCTAATCTTGCAGGTAGCCCAGCTATCAAAAAGGGAATACTGCAGACCGTTAAGGTCGTGGATGA
ACTCGTCAAAGTAATGGGAAGGCATAAGCCCGAGAATATCGTTATCGAGATGGCCCGAGAGAACCAAACT
ACCCAGAAGGGACAGAAGAACAGTAGGGAAAGGATGAAGAGGATTGAAGAGGGTATAAAAGAACTGGGGT
CCCAAATCCTTAAGGAACACCCAGTTGAAAACACCCAGCTTCAGAATGAGAAGCTCTACCTGTACTACCT
GCAGAACGGCAGGGACATGTACGTGGATCAGGAACTGGACATCAATCGGCTCTCCGACTACGACGTGGAT
CATATCGTGCCCCAGTCTTTTCTCAAAGATGATTCTATTGATAATAAAGTGTTGACAAGATCCGATAAAA
ATAGAGGGAAGAGTGATAACGTCCCCTCAGAAGAAGTTGTCAAGAAAATGAAAAATTATTGGCGGCAGCT
GCTGAACGCCAAACTGATCACACAACGGAAGTTCGATAATCTGACTAAGGCTGAACGAGGTGGCCTGTCT
GAGTTGGATAAAGCCGGCTTCATCAAAAGGCAGCTTGTTGAGACACGCC
