>Addgene plasmid #80939 | pSMVP-Cas9C | addgene partial sequence | sequence record 158708 | EBV-rev 5'-GTGGTTTGTCCAAACTCATC-3'
CTTCTTGGGGTCAGCCCTGCTGTCTCCACCGAGCTGAGAGAGGTCGATTCTTGTTTCATAGAGCCCCGTA
ATTGACTGATGAATCAGTGTGGCGTCCAGGACCTCCTTTGTAGAGGTGTACCGCTTTCTGTCTATGGTGG
TGTCGAAGTACTTGAAGGCTGCAGGCGCGCCCAAGTTGGTCAGAGTAAACAAGTGGATAATGTTTTCTGC
CTGCTCCCTGATGGGCTTATCCCTGTGCTTATTGTAAGCAGAAAGCACCTTATCGAGGTTAGCGTCGGCG
AGGATCACTCTTTTGGAGAATTCGCTTATTTGCTCGATGATCTCATCAAGGTAGTGTTTGTGTTGTTCCA
CGAACAGCTGCTTCTGCTCATTATCTTCGGGAGACCCTTTGAGCTTTTCATAGTGGCTGGCCAGATACAA
GAAATTAACGTATTTAGAGGGCAGTGCCAGCTCGTTACCTTTCTGCAGCTCGCCCGCACTAGCGAGCATT
CGTTTCCGGCCGTTTTCAAGCTCAAAGAGAGAGTACTTGGGAAGCTTAATGATGAGGTCTTTTTTGACCT
CTTTATATCCTTTCGCCTCGAGAAAGTCGATGGGGTTTTTTTCGAAGCTTGATCGCTCCATGATTGTGAT
GCCCAGCAGTTCCTTGACGCTTTTGAGTTTTTTAGACTTCCCTTTCTCCACTTTGGCCACAACCAGTACA
CTGTAAGCGACTGTAGGAGAATCGAATCCGCCGTATTTCTTGGGGTCCCAATCTTTTTTGCGTGCGATCA
GCTTGTCGCTGTTCCTTTTCGGGAGGATACTTTCCTTGGAGAAGCCTCCGGTCTGTACTTCGGTCTTTT
